>Addgene plasmid #214611 | pcDNA3_ERBB3-NTEV-tcs-GV-2xHA | addgene full sequence | sequence record 423217 | Addgene NGS Result
GACGGATCGGGAGATCTCCCGATCCCCTATGGTGCACTCTCAGTACAATCTGCTCTGATGCCGCATAGTT
AAGCCAGTATCTGCTCCCTGCTTGTGTGTTGGAGGTCGCTGAGTAGTGCGCGAGCAAAATTTAAGCTACA
ACAAGGCAAGGCTTGACCGACAATTGCATGAAGAATCTGCTTAGGGTTAGGCGTTTTGCGCTGCTTCGCG
ATGTACGGGCCAGATATACGCGTTGACATTGATTATTGACTAGTTATTAATAGTAATCAATTACGGGGTC
ATTAGTTCATAGCCCATATATGGAGTTCCGCGTTACATAACTTACGGTAAATGGCCCGCCTGGCTGACCG
CCCAACGACCCCCGCCCATTGACGTCAATAATGACGTATGTTCCCATAGTAACGCCAATAGGGACTTTCC
ATTGACGTCAATGGGTGGAGTATTTACGGTAAACTGCCCACTTGGCAGTACATCAAGTGTATCATATGCC
AAGTACGCCCCCTATTGACGTCAATGACGGTAAATGGCCCGCCTGGCATTATGCCCAGTACATGACCTTA
TGGGACTTTCCTACTTGGCAGTACATCTACGTATTAGTCATCGCTATTACCATGGTGATGCGGTTTTGGC
AGTACATCAATGGGCGTGGATAGCGGTTTGACTCACGGGGATTTCCAAGTCTCCACCCCATTGACGTCAA
TGGGAGTTTGTTTTGGCACCAAAATCAACGGGACTTTCCAAAATGTCGTAACAACTCCGCCCCATTGACG
CAAATGGGCGGTAGGCGTGTACGGTGGGAGGTCTATATAAGCAGAGCTCTCTGGCTAACTAGAGAACCCA
CTGCTTACTGGCTTATCGAAATTAATACGACTCACTATAGGGAGACCCAAGCTTGGTACCGAGCTCGGAT
CCCACATCAACAAGTTTGTACAAAAAAGTTGGCACCATGAGGGCGAACGACGCTCTGCAGGTGCTGGGCT
TGCTTTTCAGCCTGGCCCGGGGCTCCGAGGTGGGCAACTCTCAGGCAGTGTGTCCTGGGACTCTGAATGG
CCTGAGTGTGACCGGCGATGCTGAGAACCAATACCAGACACTGTACAAGCTCTACGAGAGGTGTGAGGTG
GTGATGGGGAACCTTGAGATTGTGCTCACGGGACACAATGCCGACCTCTCCTTCCTGCAGTGGATTCGAG
AAGTGACAGGCTATGTCCTCGTGGCCATGAATGAATTCTCTACTCTACCATTGCCCAACCTCCGCGTGGT
GCGAGGGACCCAGGTCTACGATGGGAAGTTTGCCATCTTCGTCATGTTGAACTATAACACCAACTCCAGC
CACGCTCTGCGCCAGCTCCGCTTGACTCAGCTCACCGAGATTCTGTCAGGGGGTGTTTATATTGAGAAGA
ACGATAAGCTTTGTCACATGGACACAATTGACTGGAGGGACATCGTGAGGGACCGAGATGCTGAGATAGT
GGTGAAGGACAATGGCAGAAGCTGTCCCCCCTGTCATGAGGTTTGCAAGGGGCGATGCTGGGGTCCTGGA
TCAGAAGACTGCCAGACATTGACCAAGACCATCTGTGCTCCTCAGTGTAATGGTCACTGCTTTGGGCCCA
ACCCCAACCAGTGCTGCCATGATGAGTGTGCCGGGGGCTGCTCAGGCCCTCAGGACACAGACTGCTTTGC
CTGCCGGCACTTCAATGACAGTGGAGCCTGTGTACCTCGCTGTCCACAGCCTCTTGTCTACAACAAGCTA
ACTTTCCAGCTGGAACCCAATCCCCACACCAAGTATCAGTATGGAGGAGTTTGTGTAGCCAGCTGTCCCC
ATAACTTTGTGGTGGATCAAACATCCTGTGTCAGGGCCTGTCCTCCTGACAAGATGGAAGTAGATAAAAA
TGGGCTCAAGATGTGTGAGCCTTGTGGGGGACTATGTCCCAAAGCCTGTGAGGGAACAGGCTCTGGGAGC
CGCTTCCAGACTGTGGACTCGAGCAACATTGATGGATTTGTGAACTGCACCAAGATCCTGGGCAACCTGG
ACTTTCTGATCACCGGCCTCAATGGAGACCCCTGGCACAAGATCCCTGCCCTGGACCCAGAGAAGCTCAA
TGTCTTCCGGACAGTACGGGAGATCACAGGTTACCTGAACATCCAGTCCTGGCCGCCCCACATGCACAAC
TTCAGTGTTTTTTCCAATTTGACAACCATTGGAGGCAGAAGCCTCTACAACCGGGGCTTCTCATTGTTGA
TCATGAAGAACTTGAATGTCACATCTCTGGGCTTCCGATCCCTGAAGGAAATTAGTGCTGGGCGTATCTA
TATAAGTGCCAATAGGCAGCTCTGCTACCACCACTCTTTGAACTGGACCAAGGTGCTTCGGGGGCCTACG
GAAGAGCGACTAGACATCAAGCATAATCGGCCGCGCAGAGACTGCGTGGCAGAGGGCAAAGTGTGTGACC
CACTGTGCTCCTCTGGGGGATGCTGGGGCCCAGGCCCTGGTCAGTGCTTGTCCTGTCGAAATTATAGCCG
AGGAGGTGTCTGTGTGACCCACTGCAACTTTCTGAATGGGGAGCCTCGAGAATTTGCCCATGAGGCCGAA
TGCTTCTCCTGCCACCCGGAATGCCAACCCATGGAGGGCACTGCCACATGCAATGGCTCGGGCTCTGATA
CTTGTGCTCAATGTGCCCATTTTCGAGATGGGCCCCACTGTGTGAGCAGCTGCCCCCATGGAGTCCTAGG
TGCCAAGGGCCCAATCTACAAGTACCCAGATGTTCAGAATGAATGTCGGCCCTGCCATGAGAACTGCACC
CAGGGGTGTAAAGGACCAGAGCTTCAAGACTGTTTAGGACAAACACTGGTGCTGATCGGCAAAACCCATC
TGACAATGGCTTTGACAGTGATAGCAGGATTGGTAGTGATTTTCATGATGCTGGGCGGCACTTTTCTCTA
CTGGCGTGGGCGCCGGATTCAGAATAAAAGGGCTATGAGGCGATACTTGGAACGGGGTGAGAGCATAGAG
CCTCTGGACCCCAGTGAGAAGGCTAACAAAGTCTTGGCCAGAATCTTCAAAGAGACAGAGCTAAGGAAGC
TTAAAGTGCTTGGCTCGGGTGTCTTTGGAACTGTGCACAAAGGAGTGTGGATCCCTGAGGGTGAATCAAT
CAAGATTCCAGTCTGCATTAAAGTCATTGAGGACAAGAGTGGACGGCAGAGTTTTCAAGCTGTGACAGAT
CATATGCTGGCCATTGGCAGCCTGGACCATGCCCACATTGTAAGGCTGCTGGGACTATGCCCAGGGTCAT
CTCTGCAGCTTGTCACTCAATATTTGCCTCTGGGTTCTCTGCTGGATCATGTGAGACAACACCGGGGGGC
ACTGGGGCCACAGCTGCTGCTCAACTGGGGAGTACAAATTGCCAAGGGAATGTACTACCTTGAGGAACAT
GGTATGGTGCATAGAAACCTGGCTGCCCGAAACGTGCTACTCAAGTCACCCAGTCAGGTTCAGGTGGCAG
ATTTTGGTGTGGCTGACCTGCTGCCTCCTGATGATAAGCAGCTGCTATACAGTGAGGCCAAGACTCCAAT
TAAGTGGATGGCCCTTGAGAGTATCCACTTTGGGAAATACACACACCAGAGTGATGTCTGGAGCTATGGT
GTGACAGTTTGGGAGTTGATGACCTTCGGGGCAGAGCCCTATGCAGGGCTACGATTGGCTGAAGTACCAG
ACCTGCTAGAGAAGGGGGAGCGGTTGGCACAGCCCCAGATCTGCACAATTGATGTCTACATGGTGATGGT
CAAGTGTTGGATGATTGATGAGAACATTCGCCCAACCTTTAAAGAACTAGCCAATGAGTTCACCAGGATG
GCCCGAGACCCACCACGGTATCTGGTCATAAAGAGAGAGAGTGGGCCTGGAATAGCCCCTGGGCCAGAGC
CCCATGGTCTGACAAACAAGAAGCTAGAGGAAGTAGAGCTGGAGCCAGAACTAGACCTAGACCTAGACTT
GGAAGCAGAGGAGGACAACCTGGCAACCACCACACTGGGCTCCGCCCTCAGCCTACCAGTTGGAACACTT
AATCGGCCACGTGGGAGCCAGAGCCTTTTAAGTCCATCATCTGGATACATGCCCATGAACCAGGGTAATC
TTGGGGAGTCTTGCCAGGAGTCTGCAGTTTCTGGGAGCAGTGAACGGTGCCCCCGTCCAGTCTCTCTACA
CCCAATGCCACGGGGATGCCTGGCATCAGAGTCATCAGAGGGGCATGTAACAGGCTCTGAGGCTGAGCTC
CAGGAGAAAGTGTCAATGTGTAGGAGCCGGAGCAGGAGCCGGAGCCCACGGCCACGCGGAGATAGCGCCT
ACCATTCCCAGCGCCACAGTCTGCTGACTCCTGTTACCCCACTCTCCCCACCCGGGTTAGAGGAAGAGGA
TGTCAACGGTTATGTCATGCCAGATACACACCTCAAAGGTACTCCCTCCTCCCGGGAAGGCACCCTTTCT
TCAGTGGGTCTCAGTTCTGTCCTGGGTACTGAAGAAGAAGATGAAGATGAGGAGTATGAATACATGAACC
GGAGGAGAAGGCACAGTCCACCTCATCCCCCTAGGCCAAGTTCCCTTGAGGAGCTGGGTTATGAGTACAT
GGATGTGGGGTCAGACCTCAGTGCCTCTCTGGGCAGCACACAGAGTTGCCCACTCCACCCTGTACCCATC
ATGCCCACTGCAGGCACAACTCCAGATGAAGACTATGAATATATGAATCGGCAACGAGATGGAGGTGGTC
CTGGGGGTGATTATGCAGCCATGGGGGCCTGCCCAGCATCTGAGCAAGGGTATGAAGAGATGAGAGCTTT
TCAGGGGCCTGGACATCAGGCCCCCCATGTCCATTATGCCCGCCTAAAAACTCTACGTAGCTTAGAGGCT
ACAGACTCTGCCTTTGATAACCCTGATTACTGGCATAGCAGGCTTTTCCCCAAGGCTAATGCCCAGAGAA
CGCCAACTTTCTTGTACAAAGTGGTTGATGTCGGAGGTGGAGGTAGCGGAGGTGGAGGTAGCGGAGAGAG
CTTGTTTAAGGGACCACGTGATTACAACCCGATATCGAGCACCATTTGTCATTTGACGAATGAATCTGAT
GGGCACACAACATCGTTGTATGGTATTGGATTTGGTCCCTTCATCATTACAAACAAGCACTTGTTTCGTC
GCAATAATGGAACACTGTTGGTCCAATCACTACATGGTGTATTCAAGGTCAAGGACACCACGACTTTGCA
ACAACACCTCATTGATGGGAGGGACATGATGATTATTCGCATGCCTAAGGATTTCCCACCATTTCCTCAA
AAGCTGAAATTTAGAGAGCCACAAAGGGAAGAGCGCATATGTCTTGTGACAACCAACTTCCAAGCTCCCG
AGAACCTGTACTTCCAGGGTTCTAGAGAACAGAAGCTGATCTCAGAAGAGGATCTGGCCCGGGCCATGAA
GCTACTGTCTTCTATCGAACAAGCATGCGATATTTGCCGACTTAAAAAGCTCAAGTGCTCCAAAGAAAAA
CCGAAGTGCGCCAAGTGTCTGAAGAACAACTGGGAGTGTCGCTACTCTCCCAAAACCAAAAGGTCTCCGC
TGACTAGGGCACATCTGACAGAAGTGGAATCAAGGCTAGAAAGACTGGAACAGCTATTTCTACTGATTTT
TCCTCGAGAAGACCTTGACATGATTTTGAAAATGGATTCTTTACAGGATATAAAAGCATTGTTAACAGGA
TTATTTGTACAAGATAATGTGAATAAAGATGCCGTCACAGATAGATTGGCTTCAGTGGAGACTGATATGC
CTCTAACATTGAGACAGCATAGAATAAGTGCGACATCATCATCGGAAGAGAGTAGTAACAAAGGTCAAAG
ACAGTTGACTGTATCGCCGGAATTCCCGGGGATCAGCTTGATAATTCGATTCACCATGCCCAAGAAGAAG
AGGAAGGTGGCGTACAGCCGCGCGCGTACGAAAAACAATTACGGGTCTACCATCGAGGGCCTGCTCGATC
TCCCGGACGACGACGCCCCCGAAGAGGCGGGGCTGGCGGCTCCGCGCCTGTCCTTTCTCCCCGCGGGACA
CACGCGCAGACTGTCGACGGCCCCCCCGACCGATGTCAGCCTGGGGGACGAGCTCCACTTAGACGGCGAG
GACGTCGCGATGGCGCATGCCGACGCGCTAGACGATTTCGATCTGGACATGTTGGGGGACGGGGATTCCC
CGGGTCCGGGATTTACCCCCCACGACTCCGCCCCCTACGGCGCTCTGGATATGGCCGACTTCGAGTTTGA
GCAGATGTTTACCGATGCCCTTGGAATTGACGAGTACGGTGGGGGCTACCCATACGATGTTCCTGACTAT
GCGGGCTATCCCTATGACGTCCCGGACTATGCATGAGGGCCCTATTCTATAGTGTCACCTAAATGCTAGA
GCTCGCTGATCAGCCTCGACTGTGCCTTCTAGTTGCCAGCCATCTGTTGTTTGCCCCTCCCCCGTGCCTT
CCTTGACCCTGGAAGGTGCCACTCCCACTGTCCTTTCCTAATAAAATGAGGAAATTGCATCGCATTGTCT
GAGTAGGTGTCATTCTATTCTGGGGGGTGGGGTGGGGCAGGACAGCAAGGGGGAGGATTGGGAAGACAAT
AGCAGGCATGCTGGGGATGCGGTGGGCTCTATGGCTTCTGAGGCGGAAAGAACCAGCTGGGGCTCTAGGG
GGTATCCCC
[124 nt withheld, positions 6730-6853]
C
[91 nt withheld, positions 6855-6945]
A
[49 nt withheld, positions 6947-6995]
CCTTTGACGTTGGAGTCCACGTTCTTT
[37 nt withheld, positions 7023-7059]
ACCCTATCTCGGTCTATTCTTTTGATTTATAAGGGATTTTGCCGATTTCGGCCTATTGGTTAAAAAATGA
GCTGATTTAACAAAAATTTAACGCGAATTAATTCTGTGGAATGTGTGTCAGTTAGGGTGTGGAAAGTCCC
CAGGCTCCCCAGCAGGCAGAAGTATGCAAAGCATGCATCTCAATTAGTCAGCAACCAGGTGTGGAAAGTC
CCCAGGCTCCCCAGCAGGCAGAAGTATGCAAAGCATGCATCTCAATTAGTCAGCAACCATAGTCCCGCCC
CTAACTCCGCCCATCCCGCCCCTAACTCCGCCCAGTTCCGCCCATTCTCCGCCCCATGGCTGACTAATTT
TTTTTATTTATGCAGAGGCCGAGGCCGCCTCTGCCTCTGAGCTATTCCAGAAGTAGTGAGGAGGCTTTTT
TGGAGGCCTAGGCTTTTGCAAAAAGCTCCCGGGAGCTTGTATATCCATTTTCGGATCTGATCAAGAGACA
GGATGAGGATCGTTTCGCATGATTGAACAAGATGGATTGCACGCAGGTTCTCCGGCCGCTTGGGTGGAGA
GGCTATTCGGCTATGACTGGGCACAACAGACAATCGGCTGCTCTGATGCCGCCGTGTTCCGGCTGTCAGC
GCAGGGGCGCCCGGTTCTTTTTGTCAAGACCGACCTGTCCGGTGCCCTGAATGAACTGCAGGACGAGGCA
GCGCGGCTATCGTGGCTGGCCACGACGGGCGTTCCTTGCGCAGCTGTGCTCGACGTTGTCACTGAAGCGG
GAAGGGACTGGCTGCTATTGGGCGAAGTGCCGGGGCAGGATCTCCTGTCATCTCACCTTGCTCCTGCCGA
GAAAGTATCCATCATGGCTGATGCAATGCGGCGGCTGCATACGCTTGATCCGGCTACCTGCCCATTCGAC
CACCAAGCGAAACATCGCATCGAGCGAGCACGTACTCGGATGGAAGCCGGTCTTGTCGATCAGGATGATC
TGGACGAAGAGCATCAGGGGCTCGCGCCAGCCGAACTGTTCGCCAGGCTCAAGGCGCGCATGCCCGACGG
CGAGGATCTCGTCGTGACCCATGGCGATGCCTGCTTGCCGAATATCATGGTGGAAAATGGCCGCTTTTCT
GGATTCATCGACTGTGGCCGGCTGGGTGTGGCGGACCGCTATCAGGACATAGCGTTGGCTACCCGTGATA
TTGCTGAAGAGCTTGGCGGCGAATGGGCTGACCGCTTCCTCGTGCTTTACGGTATCGCCGCTCCCGATTC
GCAGCGCATCGCCTTCTATCGCCTTCTTGACGAGTTCTTCTGAGCGGGACTCTGGGGTTCGAAATGACCG
ACCAAGCGACGCCCAACCTGCCATCACGAGATTTCGATTCCACCGCCGCCTTCTATGAAAGGTTGGGCTT
CGGAATCGTTTTCCGGGACGCCGGCTGGATGATCCTCCAGCGCGGGGATCTCATGCTGGAGTTCTTCGCC
CACCCCAACTTGTTTATTGCAGCTTATAATGGTTACAAATAAAGCAATAGCATCACAAATTTCACAAATA
AAGCATTTTTTTCACTGCATTCTAGTTGTGGTTTGTCCAAACTCATCAATGTATCTTATCATGTCTGTAT
ACCGTCGACCTCTAGCTAGAGCTTGGCGTAATCATGGTCATAGCTGTTTCCTGTGTGAAATTGTTATCCG
CTCACAATTCCACACAACATACGAGCCGGAAGCATAAAGTGTAAAGCCTGGGGTGCCTAATGAGTGAGCT
AACTCACATTAATTGCGTTGCGCTCACTGCCCGCTTTCCAGTCGGGAAACCTGTCGTGCCAGCTGCATTA
ATGAATCGGCCAACGCGCGGGGAGAGGCGGTTTGCGTATTGGGCGCTCTTCCGCTTCCTCGCTCACTGAC
TCGCTGCGCTCGGTCGTTCGGCTGCGGCGAGCGGTATCAGCTCACTCAAAGGCGGTAATACGGTTATCCA
CAGAATCAGGGGATAACGCAGGAAAGAACATGTGAGCAAAAGGCCAGCAAAAGGCCAGGAACCGTAAAAA
GGCCGCGTTGCTGGCGTTTTTCCATAGGCTCCGCCCCCCTGACGAGCATCACAAAAATCGACGCTCAAGT
CAGAGGTGGCGAAACCCGACAGGACTATAAAGATACCAGGCGTTTCCCCCTGGAAGCTCCCTCGTGCGCT
CTCCTGTTCCGACCCTGCCGCTTACCGGATACCTGTCCGCCTTTCTCCCTTCGGGAAGCGTGGCGCTTTC
TCATAGCTCACGCTGTAGGTATCTCAGTTCGGTGTAGGTCGTTCGCTCCAAGCTGGGCTGTGTGCACGAA
CCCCCCGTTCAGCCCGACCGCTGCGCCTTATCCGGTAACTATCGTCTTGAGTCCAACCCGGTAAGACACG
ACTTATCGCCACTGGCAGCAGCCACTGGTAACAGGATTAGCAGAGCGAGGTATGTAGGCGGTGCTACAGA
GTTCTTGAAGTGGTGGCCTAACTACGGCTACACTAGAAGAACAGTATTTGGTATCTGCGCTCTGCTGAAG
CCAGTTACCTTCGGAAAAAGAGTTGGTAGCTCTTGATCCGGCAAACAAACCACCGCTGGTAGCGGTGGTT
TTTTTGTTTGCAAGCAGCAGATTACGCGCAGAAAAAAAGGATCTCAAGAAGATCCTTTGATCTTTTCTAC
GGGGTCTGACGCTCAGTGGAACGAAAACTCACGTTAAGGGATTTTGGTCATGAGATTATCAAAAAGGATC
TTCACCTAGATCCTTTTAAATTAAAAATGAAGTTTTAAATCAATCTAAAGTATATATGAGTAAACTTGGT
CTGACAGTTACCAATGCTTAATCAGTGAGGCACCTATCTCAGCGATCTGTCTATTTCGTTCATCCATAGT
TGCCTGACTCCCCGTCGTGTAGATAACTACGATACGGGAGGGCTTACCATCTGGCCCCAGTGCTGCAATG
ATACCGCGAGACCCACGCTCACCGGCTCCAGATTTATCAGCAATAAACCAGCCAGCCGGAAGGGCCGAGC
GCAGAAGTGGTCCTGCAACTTTATCCGCCTCCATCCAGTCTATTAATTGTTGCCGGGAAGCTAGAGTAAG
TAGTTCGCCAGTTAATAGTTTGCGCAACGTTGTTGCCATTGCTACAGGCATCGTGGTGTCACGCTCGTCG
TTTGGTATGGCTTCATTCAGCTCCGGTTCCCAACGATCAAGGCGAGTTACATGATCCCCCATGTTGTGCA
AAAAAGCGGTTAGCTCCTTCGGTCCTCCGATCGTTGTCAGAAGTAAGTTGGCCGCAGTGTTATCACTCAT
GGTTATGGCAGCACTGCATAATTCTCTTACTGTCATGCCATCCGTAAGATGCTTTTCTGTGACTGGTGAG
TACTCAACCAAGTCATTCTGAGAATAGTGTATGCGGCGACCGAGTTGCTCTTGCCCGGCGTCAATACGGG
ATAATACCGCGCCACATAGCAGAACTTTAAAAGTGCTCATCATTGGAAAACGTTCTTCGGGGCGAAAACT
CTCAAGGATCTTACCGCTGTTGAGATCCAGTTCGATGTAACCCACTCGTGCACCCAACTGATCTTCAGCA
TCTTTTACTTTCACCAGCGTTTCTGGGTGAGCAAAAACAGGAAGGCAAAATGCCGCAAAAAAGGGAATAA
GGGCGACACGGAAATGTTGAATACTCATACTCTTCCTTTTTCAATATTATTGAAGCATTTATCAGGGTTA
TTGTCTCATGAGCGGATACATATTTGAATGTATTTAGAAAAATAAACAAATAGGGGTTCCGCGCACATTT
CCCCGAAAAGTGCCACCTGACGTC
Features (pLannotate 1.2.2; 27 found; start..end, strand, type, name):
     28..80      -  misc_feature   bom (fragment): basis of mobility region from pBR322
    235..614     +  enhancer       CMV enhancer: human cytomegalovirus immediate early enhancer
    615..818     +  promoter       CMV promoter: human cytomegalovirus (CMV) immediate early promoter
    814..847     +  LTR            5' LTR (truncated) (fragment): truncated 5' long terminal repeat (LTR) from HIV-1
    863..881     +  promoter       T7 promoter: promoter for bacteriophage T7 RNA polymerase
    921..938     +  protein_bind   attB1 (fragment): mutant version of attB; core recombination site for the Gateway® BP reaction BP Clonase™
    947..4972    +  CDS            ERBB3: ERBB3_HUMAN - Also known as HER3. Experimental evidence at protein level: Swiss-Prot protein existence level 1. Tyrosine-protein kinase that plays an essential role as cell surface receptor for neuregulins. Binds to neuregulin-1 (NRG1) and is activated by it; ligand-binding increases phosphorylation on tyrosine residues and promotes its association with the p85 subunit of phosphatidylinositol 3-kinase (PubMed:20682778). May also be activated by CSPG5 (PubMed:15358134). Involved in the regulation of myeloid cell differentiation (PubMed:27416908). From Homo sapiens (Human).
   4977..4994    -  protein_bind   attB2 (fragment): mutant version of attB; core recombination site for the Gateway® BP reaction BP Clonase™
   5033..5383    +  CDS            TEV protease (fragment): tobacco etch virus protease (Kapust et al., 2001)
   5456..5896    +  CDS            GAL4 DNA binding domain: DNA binding domain of the GAL4 transcriptional activator; Saccharomyces cerevisiae GAL4 (truncated)
   6110..6343    +  CDS            VP16 AD: transcriptional activation domain of herpes simplex virus protein VP16 (Triezenberg et al., 1988; Cousens et al., 1989); UL48
   6347..6403    +  CDS            3xHA (fragment): three tandem HA epitope tags
   6416..6434    -  promoter       SP6 promoter: promoter for bacteriophage SP6 RNA polymerase
   6460..6684    +  polyA_signal   bGH poly(A) signal: bovine growth hormone polyadenylation signal
   6688..6709    +  promoter       SV40 promoter (fragment): SV40 enhancer and early promoter
   6730..7158    +  rep_origin     f1 ori (sequence partly withheld): f1 bacteriophage origin of replication; arrow indicates direction of (+) strand synthesis
   7172..7501    +  promoter       SV40 promoter: SV40 enhancer and early promoter
   7568..8359    +  CDS            neo: KKA2_KLEPN - Also known as kan, nptII. Experimental evidence at protein level: Swiss-Prot protein existence level 1. Resistance to kanamycin, neomycin, paromomycin, ribostamycin, butirosin and gentamicin B. From Klebsiella pneumoniae.
   8383..8541    +  CDS            ble (fragment): BLE_KLEPN - Experimental evidence at protein level: Swiss-Prot protein existence level 1. Binding protein with a strong affinity to the bleomycin family of antibiotics. Binds to CL990; an antimitotic-antibiotic compound. From Klebsiella pneumoniae.
   8536..8657    +  polyA_signal   SV40 poly(A) signal: SV40 polyadenylation signal
   8728..8750    -  protein_bind   lac operator (fragment): The lac repressor binds to the lac operator to inhibit transcription in E. coli. This inhibition can be relieved by adding lactose or isopropyl-β-D-thiogalactopyranoside (IPTG). lac repressor encoded by lacI
   8754..8784    -  promoter       lac promoter: promoter for the E. coli lac operon
   8799..8820    -  protein_bind   CAP binding site: CAP binding activates transcription in the presence of cAMP. E. coli catabolite activator protein
   8833..8925    -  CDS            lacI (fragment): lac repressor; lacI; The lac repressor binds to the lac operator to inhibit transcription in E. coli. This inhibition can be relieved by adding lactose or isopropyl-β-D-thiogalactopyranoside (IPTG).
   9108..9696    -  rep_origin     ori: high-copy-number ColE1/pMB1/pBR322/pUC origin of replication
   9867..10727   -  CDS            AmpR: β-lactamase; bla; confers resistance to ampicillin, carbenicillin, and related antibiotics
  10728..10832   -  promoter       AmpR promoter: bla
