[The description below was written by a language model from this plasmid's Addgene catalogue record and pLannotate feature annotations shown in this document.]
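Description:
pcDNA3_ERBB3-NTEV-tcs-GV-2xHA is a mammalian expression plasmid of about 10.9 kb built on the pcDNA3 backbone. It encodes the human receptor tyrosine kinase ERBB3 (HER3) as a sensor component for split TEV protease assays. It is propagated in E. coli through a high-copy ColE1/pUC-type origin with ampicillin selection (AmpR). The backbone also carries an f1 origin and an SV40 promoter-driven neomycin resistance cassette with an SV40 poly(A) signal, which can be used for G418 selection of transfected mammalian cells.

The expression cassette is driven by the CMV immediate-early enhancer and promoter and terminated by the bGH polyadenylation signal, with T7 and SP6 promoters flanking the insert. The ERBB3 coding sequence was introduced by Gateway cloning and lies between residual attB1 and attB2 sites. Downstream of attB2, the feature table shows a fragment of TEV protease (the N-terminal half, NTEV, per the construct name), then the GAL4 DNA-binding domain, the VP16 activation domain and HA epitope tags. The HA tags are listed as 2xHA in the catalogue and annotated as a partial 3xHA match. The "tcs" in the name indicates a TEV cleavage site between NTEV and the GAL4-VP16 (GV) module, although it is not separately annotated.

In a split TEV assay, an interacting adapter protein fused to the complementary C-terminal TEV fragment is recruited to the activated receptor. This reconstitutes protease activity, which cleaves at the tcs and releases the membrane-tethered GV transcription factor to drive a GAL4-responsive reporter. The associated publication describes using such constructs in a barcoded ERBB receptor profiling assay to characterise ERBB receptor antagonists.
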