Addgene plasmid #214611: pcDNA3_ERBB3-NTEV-tcs-GV-2xHA
Purpose: ERBB3 receptor for split TEV assay
Depositing lab: Michael Wehr. Depositing organization: Systasy Bioscience GmbH. Publication: Protocol for identifying properties of ERBB receptor antagonists using the barcoded ERBBprofiler assay. Popovic L, Rossner MJ, Wehr MC. STAR Protoc. 2024 Apr 16;5(2):102987. doi: 10.1016/j.xpro.2024.102987. PubMed 38635397.
Backbone
  Vector backbone: pcDNA3
  Vector type: Mammalian Expression
Growth in bacteria
  Bacterial resistance: Ampicillin, 100 μg/mL
  Growth temperature: 37°C
  Growth strain: DH5alpha
  Copy number: High Copy
Gene/Insert
  Gene/Insert name: ERBB3-NTEV
  Species: H. sapiens (human)
  Entrez Gene: ERBB3 (a.k.a. ErbB-3, FERLK, HER3, LCCS2, MDA-BF-1, VSCN1, c-erbB-3, c-erbB3, erbB3-S, p180-ErbB3, p45-sErbB3, p85-sErbB3)
  Promoter: CMV
  Tag / fusion protein: TEV-Gal4-VP16-2xHA (C terminal on insert)
  Cloning method: Gateway Cloning
Terms and licenses: Academic/Nonprofit Terms; Industry Terms: Not Available to Industry
How to cite: pcDNA3_ERBB3-NTEV-tcs-GV-2xHA was a gift from Michael Wehr (Addgene plasmid # 214611 ; http://n2t.net/addgene:214611 ; RRID:Addgene_214611)
